Addgene plasmid #211127: pBiT3.1-N_WDR48:1-677
Purpose: Mammalian expression of full-length human WDR48. N-terminal HiBiT tag.
Depositing lab: Cheryl Arrowsmith. Publication: A Target Class Ligandability Evaluation of WD40 Repeat-Containing Proteins. Ackloo S, Li F, Szewczyk M, Seitova A, Loppnau P, Zeng H, Xu J, Ahmad S, Arnautova YA, Baghaie AJ, Beldar S, Bolotokova A, Centrella PA, Chau I, Clark MA, Cuozzo JW, Dehghani-Tafti S, Disch JS, Dong A, Dumas A, Feng JA, Ghiabi P, Gibson E, Gilmer J, Goldman B, Green SR, Guie MA, Guilinger JP, Harms N, Herasymenko O, Houliston S, Hutchinson A, Kearnes S, Keefe AD, Kimani SW, Kramer T, Kutera M, Kwak HA, Lento C, Li Y, Liu J, Loup J, Machado RAC, Mulhern CJ, Perveen S, Righetto GL, Riley P, Shrestha S, Sigel EA, Silva M, Sintchak MD, Slakman BL, Taylor RD, Thompson J, Torng W, Underkoffler C, von Rechenberg M, Walsh RT, Watson I, Wilson DJ, Wolf E, Yadav M, Yazdi AK, Zhang J, Zhang Y, Santhakumar V, Edwards AM, Barsyte-Lovejoy D, Schapira M, Brown PJ, Halabelian L, Arrowsmith CH. J Med Chem. 2025 Jan 23;68(2):1092-1112. doi: 10.1021/acs.jmedchem.4c02010. Epub 2024 Nov 4. PubMed 39495097.
Backbone
  Vector backbone: pBiT3.1-N
  Backbone manufacturer: Promega
  Vector type: Mammalian Expression
  Selectable markers: Neomycin (select with G418)
Growth in bacteria
  Bacterial resistance: Kanamycin, 50 μg/mL
  Growth temperature: 37°C
  Growth strain: DH5alpha
  Copy number: High Copy
Gene/Insert
  Gene/Insert name: WDR48:M1-T677
  Species: H. sapiens (human)
  Insert size (bp): 2031
  Mutation: wild type
  Entrez Gene: WDR48 (a.k.a. Bun62, P80, SPG60, UAF1)
  Promoter: CMV
  Tag / fusion protein: MVSGWRLFKKISGSSGGSSG (N terminal on insert)
  Cloning method: Ligation Independent Cloning
  Sequencing primers: 5′ T7; 3′ TTGCTCAGCGGTGGCAGCAG
Resource information
  A portion of this plasmid was derived from a plasmid made by: Mammalian Gene Collection (BC026353)
Terms and licenses: Academic/Nonprofit Terms; Industry Terms: Not Available to Industry
Depositor comments: 5' Cloning Site: Xho1 (not destroyed), 3' Cloning Site: Xba1 (not destroyed).
How to cite: pBiT3.1-N_WDR48:1-677 was a gift from Cheryl Arrowsmith (Addgene plasmid # 211127 ; http://n2t.net/addgene:211127 ; RRID:Addgene_211127)
