[The description below was written by a language model from this plasmid's Addgene catalogue record and pLannotate feature annotations shown in this document.]
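Description:
pBiT3.1-N_WDR48:1-677 is a mammalian expression plasmid built on the Promega pBiT3.1-N backbone that encodes full-length, wild-type human WDR48 (also known as UAF1; residues M1 to T677, a 2,031 bp insert) with an N-terminal HiBiT tag joined through a short glycine/serine linker. The coding sequence was derived from a Mammalian Gene Collection clone and inserted by ligation-independent cloning between XhoI and XbaI sites, both of which are retained. Expression is driven by the CMV immediate-early enhancer and promoter, followed by a chimeric β-globin/immunoglobulin intron that improves transcript processing. A T7 promoter lies just upstream of the open reading frame and serves as a sequencing primer site. An SV40 polyadenylation signal is annotated just downstream of the insert.

The plasmid replicates at high copy in E. coli from a ColE1/pUC-type origin. Kanamycin selection comes from a neo (nptII) gene under the bacterial EM7 promoter, with a single loxP site just upstream of that promoter. The catalogue entry lists neomycin/G418 as the mammalian selectable marker. However, the annotated sequence shows only the bacterial EM7 promoter in front of neo, and it also contains a separate SV40 promoter-driven blasticidin S deaminase cassette with a synthetic poly(A) signal. The sequence therefore suggests blasticidin as a mammalian selection option, and the two sources are not fully consistent on this point.

HiBiT is a small peptide that complements the LgBiT fragment to reconstitute NanoLuc luciferase, allowing luminescent quantification of the tagged protein in cells or lysates. The construct was deposited with a study assessing the ligandability of WD40 repeat proteins. The record does not describe the specific assays in which it was used.
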