Features (pLannotate 1.2.2; 17 found; start..end, strand, type, name):
     24..105     -  polyA_signal   SV40 poly(A) signal: SV40 polyadenylation signal
    128..211     -  CDS            large T antigen (fragment): large T antigen from SV40 (simian virus 40)
    276..641     +  enhancer       CMV enhancer: human cytomegalovirus immediate early enhancer
    643..842     +  promoter       CMV promoter: human cytomegalovirus (CMV) immediate early promoter
    981..1113    +  intron         chimeric intron: chimera between introns from human β-globin and immunoglobulin heavy chain genes
   1157..1175    +  promoter       T7 promoter: promoter for bacteriophage T7 RNA polymerase
   1250..3280    +  CDS            WDR48: WDR48_HUMAN - Also known as KIAA1449 From Homo sapiens (Human).
   3311..3329    +  misc_feature   MCS (fragment): pUC18/19 multiple cloning site
   3378..3499    -  polyA_signal   SV40 poly(A) signal: SV40 polyadenylation signal
   3522..3590    -  CDS            large T antigen (fragment): large T antigen from SV40 (simian virus 40)
   3614..3647    +  protein_bind   loxP: Cre-mediated recombination occurs in the 8-bp core sequence (GCATACAT). Cre recombinase
   3657..3704    +  promoter       EM7 promoter: synthetic bacterial promoter&nbsp
   3736..4527    +  CDS            neo: KKA2_KLEPN - Also known as kan, nptII. Experimental evidence at protein level: Swiss-Prot protein existence level 1. Resistance to kanamycin, neomycin, paromomycin, ribostamycin, butirosin and gentamicin B. From Klebsiella pneumoniae.
   4688..5276    -  rep_origin     ori: high-copy-number ColE1/pMB1/pBR322/pUC origin of replication
   5402..5450    -  polyA_signal   poly(A) signal: synthetic polyadenylation signal
   5474..5872    -  CDS            BSD: blasticidin S deaminase; Aspergillus terreus BSD; confers resistance to blasticidin
   5903..6260    -  promoter       SV40 promoter: SV40 enhancer and early promoter
>Addgene plasmid #211127 | pBiT3.1-N_WDR48:1-677 | addgene full sequence | sequence record 426010 | Addgene NGS Result
AAGACGCGTTAATTAAGACGTCGGCAGTGAAAAAAATGCTTTATTTGTGAAATTTGTGATGCTATTGCTT
TATTTGTAACCATTATAAGCTGCAATAAACAAGTTAACAACAACAATTGCATTCATTTTATGTTTCAGGT
TCAGGGGGAGGTGTGGGAGGTTTTTTAAAGCAAGTAAAACCTCTACAAATGTGGTATGGCTGATTATGAT
CCGCGGCCGCAATACGTCGACGTTATCAGCTGACTTCGTACGAGAGCCTAGGATTATGGCGCGCCACTAG
TTATTAATAGTAATCAATTACGGGGTCATTAGTTCATAGCCCATATATGGAGTTCCGCGTTACATAACTT
ACGGTAAATGGCCCGCCTGGCTGACCGCCCAACGACCCCCGCCCATTGACGTCAATAATGACGTATGTTC
CCATAGTAACGCCAATAGGGACTTTCCATTGACGTCAATGGGTGGAGTATTTACGGTAAACTGCCCACTT
GGCAGTACATCAAGTGTATCATATGCCAAGTCCGCCCCCTATTGACGTCAATGACGGTAAATGGCCCGCC
TGGCATTATGCCCAGTACATGACCTTACGGGACTTTCCTACTTGGCAGTACATCTACGTATTAGTCATCG
CTATTACCATGGTGATGCGGTTTTGGCAGTACACCAATGGGCGTGGATAGCGGTTTGACTCACGGGGATT
TCCAAGTCTCCACCCCATTGACGTCAATGGGAGTTTGTTTTGGCACCAAAATCAACGGGACTTTCCAAAA
TGTCGTAATAACCCCGCCCCGTTGACGCAAATGGGCGGTAGGCGTGTACGGTGGGAGGTCTATATAAGCA
GAGCTGGTTTAGTGAACCGTCAGATCACTAGAATCTTTATTGCGGTAGTTTATCACAGTTAAATTGCTAA
CGCAGTCAGTGCTTCTGACACAACAGTCTCGAACTTAAGCTGCAGAAGTTGGTCGTGAGGCACTGGGCAG
GTAAGTATCAAGGTTACAAGACAGGTTTAAGGAGACCAATAGAAACTGGGCTTGTCGAGACAGAGAAGAC
TCTTGCGTTTCTGATAGGCACCTATTGGTCTTACTGACATCCACTTTGCCTTTCTCTCCACAGGTGTCCA
CTCCCAGTTCAATTACAGCTCTTAAGGCTAGAGTATTAATACGACTCACTATAGGGGTTAGCGATCGCCA
TGGTGAGCGGCTGGCGGCTGTTCAAGAAGATTAGCGGGAGCTCCGGTGGCTCGAGCGGTATGGCGGCCCA
TCACCGGCAGAACACAGCAGGGCGGAGGAAAGTGCAGGTTTCCTATGTTATTCGAGATGAAGTGGAGAAG
TACAACCGAAATGGAGTCAATGCTCTGCAGCTGGATCCAGCACTAAATAGACTTTTCACAGCCGGTCGAG
ACTCTATCATAAGAATATGGAGTGTCAATCAGCACAAGCAAGATCCATATATAGCATCTATGGAACACCA
TACTGATTGGGTAAACGACATTGTACTCTGTTGTAATGGGAAAACATTAATATCTGCTTCTTCTGACACG
ACAGTAAAAGTATGGAATGCACACAAGGGATTTTGCATGTCAACATTAAGGACACATAAGGATTACGTAA
AGGCCTTAGCATATGCCAAGGATAAAGAACTAGTAGCATCAGCTGGGTTGGACAGACAAATATTCCTTTG
GGATGTGAATACTCTAACAGCATTGACTGCCTCAAATAACACTGTCACAACTTCTTCTTTAAGTGGAAAC
AAAGATTCCATTTATAGCCTGGCCATGAATCAACTGGGAACAATCATTGTATCAGGGTCCACTGAAAAGG
TGTTACGGGTATGGGATCCAAGAACATGTGCAAAACTAATGAAGCTTAAAGGGCACACGGATAATGTGAA
GGCATTGCTATTAAACAGAGATGGCACGCAATGCCTGTCAGGCAGTTCTGATGGGACAATTCGCCTTTGG
TCCCTTGGCCAGCAGAGATGTATAGCAACATACCGAGTCCATGATGAAGGTGTTTGGGCGCTGCAAGTCA
ATGATGCCTTCACACATGTGTATTCTGGTGGAAGGGACAGGAAGATTTATTGTACAGACCTAAGAAACCC
TGACATTCGGGTGCTAATTTGTGAAGAAAAAGCACCAGTTCTCAAGATGGAGCTTGATAGATCAGCTGAT
CCTCCTCCTGCAATTTGGGTTGCAACAACTAAGTCTACAGTAAATAAATGGACTTTGAAAGGAATTCATA
ATTTTAGAGCCTCTGGAGATTATGACAATGACTGTACAAATCCTATAACACCTCTTTGTACACAACCTGA
CCAGGTTATTAAAGGGGGTGCTAGTATTATTCAGTGCCACATTCTTAATGATAAGAGACATATATTAACC
AAAGATACCAATAATAATGTGGCATATTGGGATGTATTGAAGGCATGTAAAGTTGAAGATCTGGGCAAAG
TGGATTTTGAAGATGAAATTAAGAAAAGATTTAAAATGGTGTATGTGCCAAATTGGTTCTCAGTAGACTT
AAAAACAGGGATGTTAACTATTACTTTGGATGAAAGTGATTGTTTTGCTGCCTGGGTTTCTGCAAAAGAT
GCTGGTTTCAGCAGCCCTGATGGGTCAGATCCAAAATTGAATTTAGGAGGACTTTTACTCCAAGCACTCC
TGGAATATTGGCCTAGAACACATGTGAATCCAATGGATGAAGAGGAAAATGAAGTAAACCATGTAAATGG
GGAGCAGGAGAACCGAGTGCAGAAGGGAAATGGATATTTTCAAGTGCCCCCACATACACCCGTGATCTTT
GGTGAAGCTGGAGGTCGCACACTGTTCAGGCTGCTCTGCCGAGATTCCGGGGGTGAGACTGAGTCTATGC
TTCTTAATGAAACAGTGCCACAATGGGTAATTGACATCACTGTGGATAAAAATATGCCCAAATTCAACAA
AATTCCTTTCTACCTCCAACCTCATGCATCTTCAGGAGCAAAAACCTTAAAAAAAGATAGACTCTCTGCT
AGTGACATGCTCCAAGTCCGAAAAGTTATGGAACATGTTTATGAAAAAATTATCAACTTGGATAATGAGT
CTCAAACCACTAGCTCTTCTAATAATGAAAAACCAGGAGAACAGGAAAAAGAAGAAGATATTGCTGTGTT
GGCAGAGGAGAAAATTGAACTTTTGTGCCAAGACCAGGTTTTGGATCCAAATATGGACCTTCGAACAGTG
AAACACTTCATATGGAAGAGCGGTGGAGACCTCACCCTCCATTACCGTCAGAAGTCCACGTAATCTAGAG
GTCAAGCTTCGGGGGTTTAAACCTGCAGGCATGCAAGCTGATTTGGCTGCTGCCACCGCTGAGCAAGGCC
GCTTCGAGCAGACATGATAAGATACATTGATGAGTTTGGACAAACCACAACTAGAATGCAGTGAAAAAAA
TGCTTTATTTGTGAAATTTGTGATGCTATTGCTTTATTTGTAACCATTATAAGCTGCAATAAACAAGTTA
ACAACAACAATTGCATTCATTTTATGTTTCAGGTTCAGGGGGAGATGTGGGAGGTTTTTTTAAGCAAGTA
AAACCTCTACAAATGTGGTAAAATCTTAATTAAGACTTCTAATATAACTTCGTATAGCATACATTATACG
AAGTTATGGTTCCACTGTTGACAATTAATCATCGGCATAGTATATCGGCATAGTATAATACGACAAGGTG
AGGAACTAAACCCAGGAGGCAGATCATGATTGAACAAGATGGATTGCACGCAGGTTCTCCGGCCGCTTGG
GTGGAGAGGCTATTCGGCTATGACTGGGCACAACAGACAATCGGCTGCTCTGATGCCGCCGTGTTCCGGC
TGTCAGCGCAGGGGCGCCCGGTTCTTTTTGTCAAGACCGACCTGTCCGGTGCCCTGAATGAACTGCAGGA
CGAGGCAGCGCGGCTATCGTGGCTGGCCACGACGGGCGTTCCTTGCGCAGCTGTGCTCGACGTTGTCACT
GAAGCGGGAAGGGACTGGCTGCTATTGGGCGAAGTGCCGGGGCAGGATCTCCTGTCATCTCACCTTGCTC
CTGCCGAGAAAGTATCCATCATGGCTGATGCAATGCGGCGGCTGCATACGCTTGATCCGGCTACCTGCCC
ATTCGACCACCAAGCGAAACATCGCATCGAGCGAGCACGTACTCGGATGGAAGCCGGTCTTGTCGATCAG
GATGATCTGGACGAAGAGCATCAGGGGCTCGCGCCAGCCGAACTGTTCGCCAGGCTCAAGGCGCGCATGC
CCGACGGCGAGGATCTCGTCGTGACCCATGGCGATGCCTGCTTGCCGAATATCATGGTGGAAAATGGCCG
CTTTTCTGGATTCATCGACTGTGGCCGGCTGGGTGTGGCGGACCGCTATCAGGACATAGCGTTGGCTACC
CGTGATATTGCTGAAGAGCTTGGCGGCGAATGGGCTGACCGCTTCCTCGTGCTTTACGGTATCGCCGCTC
CCGATTCGCAGCGCATCGCCTTCTATCGCCTTCTTGACGAGTTCTTCTGATTCGAAATGACCGACCAAGC
GACGCCCAACCGGTATCAGCTCACTCAAAGGCGGTAATACGGTTATCCACAGAATCAGGGGATAACGCAG
GAAAGAACATGTGAGCAAAAGGCCAGCAAAAGGCCAGGAACCGTAAAAAGGCCGCGTTGCTGGCGTTTTT
CCATAGGCTCCGCCCCCCTGACGAGCATCACAAAAATCGACGCTCAAGTCAGAGGTGGCGAAACCCGACA
GGACTATAAAGATACCAGGCGTTTCCCCCTGGAAGCTCCCTCGTGCGCTCTCCTGTTCCGACCCTGCCGC
TTACCGGATACCTGTCCGCCTTTCTCCCTTCGGGAAGCGTGGCGCTTTCTCATAGCTCACGCTGTAGGTA
TCTCAGTTCGGTGTAGGTCGTTCGCTCCAAGCTGGGCTGTGTGCACGAACCCCCCGTTCAGCCCGACCGC
TGCGCCTTATCCGGTAACTATCGTCTTGAGTCCAACCCGGTAAGACACGACTTATCGCCACTGGCAGCAG
CCACTGGTAACAGGATTAGCAGAGCGAGGTATGTAGGCGGTGCTACAGAGTTCTTGAAGTGGTGGCCTAA
CTACGGCTACACTAGAAGGACAGTATTTGGTATCTGCGCTCTGCTGAAGCCAGTTACCTTCGGAAAAAGA
GTTGGTAGCTCTTGATCCGGCAAACAAACCACCGCTGGTAGCGGTGGTTTTTTTGTTTGCAAGCAGCAGA
TTACGCGCAGAAAAAAAGGATTTCAAGAAGATCCTTTGATCTTTTCTACGGGGTCTGACGCTCAGTGGAA
CGAAAACTCACGTTAAGGGATTTTGGTCATGAGATTATCAAAAAGGATCTTCACCTAGATCCTTTTATAG
TCCGGAATCGTCACACAAAAAACCAACACACAGATGTAATGAAAATAAAGATATTTTATTGCGGCCATCG
TGATGGCTAGAGTTTAGCCCTCCCACACATAACCAGAGGGCAGCAATTCACGAATCCCAACTGCCGTCGG
CTGTCCATCACTGTCCTTCACTATGGCTTTGATCCCAGGATGCAGATCGAGAAGCACCTGTCGGCACCGT
CCGCAGGGGCTCAAGATGCCCCTGTTCTCATTTCCGATCGCGACGATACAAGTCAGGTTGCCAGCTGCCG
CAGCAGCAGCAGTGCCCAGCACCACGAGTTCTGCACAAGGTCCCCCAGTAAAATGATATACATTGACACC
AGTGAAGATGCGGCCGTCGCTAGAGAGAGCTGCGCTGGCGACGCTGTAGTCTTCAGAGATGGGGATGCTG
TTGATTGTAGCCGTTGCTCTTTCAATGAGGGTGGATTCTTCTTGAGACAAAGGCTTGGCCATGGTGGCGC
TAGTGTCAGAAGAATCGAGCTTTTTGCAAAAGCCTAGGCCTCCAAAAAAGCCTCCTCACTACTTCTGGAA
TAGCTCAGAGGCCGAGGCGGCCTCGGCCTCTGCATAAATAAAAAAAATTAGTCAGCCATGGGGCGGAGAA
TGGGCGGAACTGGGCGGAGTTAGGGGCGGGATGGGCGGAGTTAGGGGCGGGACTATGGTTGCTGACTAAT
TGAGATGCATGCTTTGCATACTTCTGCCTGCTGGGGAGCCTGGGGACTTTCCACACCTGGTTGCTGACTA
ATTGAGATGCATGCTTTGCATACTTCTGCCTGCTGGGGAGCCTGGGGACTTTCCACACCCTAACTGACAC
ACATTCCACAGCTGGTTCTTTCCGCCTCAGAAGGTACCTAACCAAGTTCCTCTTTCAGAGGTTATTTCAG
GCCATGGTGCTGCGC
