>Addgene plasmid #211127 | pBiT3.1-N_WDR48:1-677 | depositor partial sequence | sequence record 411732 | Insert sequence
ATGGCGGCCCATCACCGGCAGAACACAGCAGGGCGGAGGAAAGTGCAGGTTTCCTATGTTATTCGAGATG
AAGTGGAGAAGTACAACCGAAATGGAGTCAATGCTCTGCAGCTGGATCCAGCACTAAATAGACTTTTCAC
AGCCGGTCGAGACTCTATCATAAGAATATGGAGTGTCAATCAGCACAAGCAAGATCCATATATAGCATCT
ATGGAACACCATACTGATTGGGTAAACGACATTGTACTCTGTTGTAATGGGAAAACATTAATATCTGCTT
CTTCTGACACGACAGTAAAAGTATGGAATGCACACAAGGGATTTTGCATGTCAACATTAAGGACACATAA
GGATTACGTAAAGGCCTTAGCATATGCCAAGGATAAAGAACTAGTAGCATCAGCTGGGTTGGACAGACAA
ATATTCCTTTGGGATGTGAATACTCTAACAGCATTGACTGCCTCAAATAACACTGTCACAACTTCTTCTT
TAAGTGGAAACAAAGATTCCATTTATAGCCTGGCCATGAATCAACTGGGAACAATCATTGTATCAGGGTC
CACTGAAAAGGTGTTACGGGTATGGGATCCAAGAACATGTGCAAAACTAATGAAGCTTAAAGGGCACACG
GATAATGTGAAGGCATTGCTATTAAACAGAGATGGCACGCAATGCCTGTCAGGCAGTTCTGATGGGACAA
TTCGCCTTTGGTCCCTTGGCCAGCAGAGATGTATAGCAACATACCGAGTCCATGATGAAGGTGTTTGGGC
GCTGCAAGTCAATGATGCCTTCACACATGTGTATTCTGGTGGAAGGGACAGGAAGATTTATTGTACAGAC
CTAAGAAACCCTGACATTCGGGTGCTAATTTGTGAAGAAAAAGCACCAGTTCTCAAGATGGAGCTTGATA
GATCAGCTGATCCTCCTCCTGCAATTTGGGTTGCAACAACTAAGTCTACAGTAAATAAATGGACTTTGAA
AGGAATTCATAATTTTAGAGCCTCTGGAGATTATGACAATGACTGTACAAATCCTATAACACCTCTTTGT
ACACAACCTGACCAGGTTATTAAAGGGGGTGCTAGTATTATTCAGTGCCACATTCTTAATGATAAGAGAC
ATATATTAACCAAAGATACCAATAATAATGTGGCATATTGGGATGTATTGAAGGCATGTAAAGTTGAAGA
TCTGGGCAAAGTGGATTTTGAAGATGAAATTAAGAAAAGATTTAAAATGGTGTATGTGCCAAATTGGTTC
TCAGTAGACTTAAAAACAGGGATGTTAACTATTACTTTGGATGAAAGTGATTGTTTTGCTGCCTGGGTTT
CTGCAAAAGATGCTGGTTTCAGCAGCCCTGATGGGTCAGATCCAAAATTGAATTTAGGAGGACTTTTACT
CCAAGCACTCCTGGAATATTGGCCTAGAACACATGTGAATCCAATGGATGAAGAGGAAAATGAAGTAAAC
CATGTAAATGGGGAGCAGGAGAACCGAGTGCAGAAGGGAAATGGATATTTTCAAGTGCCCCCACATACAC
CCGTGATCTTTGGTGAAGCTGGAGGTCGCACACTGTTCAGGCTGCTCTGCCGAGATTCCGGGGGTGAGAC
TGAGTCTATGCTTCTTAATGAAACAGTGCCACAATGGGTAATTGACATCACTGTGGATAAAAATATGCCC
AAATTCAACAAAATTCCTTTCTACCTCCAACCTCATGCATCTTCAGGAGCAAAAACCTTAAAAAAAGATA
GACTCTCTGCTAGTGACATGCTCCAAGTCCGAAAAGTTATGGAACATGTTTATGAAAAAATTATCAACTT
GGATAATGAGTCTCAAACCACTAGCTCTTCTAATAATGAAAAACCAGGAGAACAGGAAAAAGAAGAAGAT
ATTGCTGTGTTGGCAGAGGAGAAAATTGAACTTTTGTGCCAAGACCAGGTTTTGGATCCAAATATGGACC
TTCGAACAGTGAAACACTTCATATGGAAGAGCGGTGGAGACCTCACCCTCCATTACCGTCAGAAGTCCAC
G
